>Addgene plasmid #43600 | III-CTTC | depositor partial sequence | sequence record 58865 | III-CTTC sequence 426 bps
CGTCTCGGCTCACCCCAGAGCAGGTCGTGGCGATCGCAAGCCACGACGGAGGAAAGCAAGCCTTGGAAAC
AGTACAGAGGCTGTTGCCTGTGCTGTGCCAAGCGCACGGCCTCACCCCAGAGCAGGTCGTGGCCATTGCC
TCGAATGGAGGGGGCAAACAGGCGTTGGAAACCGTACAACGATTGCTGCCGGTGCTGTGCCAAGCGCACG
GCCTCACCCCAGAGCAGGTCGTGGCCATTGCCTCGAATGGAGGGGGCAAACAGGCGTTGGAAACCGTACA
ACGATTGCTGCCGGTGCTGTGCCAAGCGCACGGATTAACCCCAGAGCAGGTCGTGGCGATCGCAAGCCAC
GACGGAGGAAAGCAAGCCTTGGAAACAGTACAGAGGCTGTTGCCTGTGCTGTGCCAAGCGCACGGACTCA
GAGACG
