>Addgene plasmid #43600 | III-CTTC | addgene partial sequence | sequence record 61622 | M13-F20 5'-TGTAAAACGACGGCCAGT-3'
AATTGGGCCCTCTAGATGCATGCTCGAGCGGCCGCCAGTGTGATGGATATCTGCAGAATTCGCCCTTGCC
GTCCTAGCGCGTCTCGGCTCACCCCAGAGCAGGTCGTGGCGATCGCAAGCCACGACGGAGGAAAGCAAGC
CTTGGAAACAGTACAGAGGCTGTTGCCTGTGCTGTGCCAAGCGCACGGCCTCACCCCAGAGCAGGTCGTG
GCCATTGCCTCGAATGGAGGGGGCAAACAGGCGTTGGAAACCGTACAACGATTGCTGCCGGTGCTGTGCC
AAGCGCACGGCCTCACCCCAGAGCAGGTCGTGGCCATTGCCTCGAATGGAGGGGGCAAACAGGCGTTGGA
AACCGTACAACGATTGCTGCCGGTGCTGTGCCAAGCGCACGGATTAACCCCAGAGCAGGTCGTGGCGATC
GCAAGCCACGACGGAGGAAAGCAAGCCTTGGAAACAGTACAGAGGCTGTTGCCTGTGCTGTGCCAAGCGC
ACGGACTCAGAGACGTGGGCACAAAGGGCGAATTCCAGCACACTGGCGGCCGTTACTAGTGGATCCGAGC
TCGGTACCAAGCTTGATGCATAGCTTGAGTATTCTATAGTGTCACCTAAATAGCTTGGCGTAATCATGGT
CATAGCTGTTTCCTGTGTGAAATTGTTATCCGCTCACAATTCCACACAACATACGAGCCGGAAGCATAAA
GTGTAAAGCCTGGGGTGCCTAATGAGTGAGCTAACTCACATTAATTGCGTTGCGCTCACTGCCCGCTTTC
CAGTCGGGAAACCTGTCGTGCCAGCTGCATTAATGAATCGGCCAACGCGCGGGGAGAGGCGGTTTGCGTA
TTGGGCGCTCTTCCGCTTCCTCGCTCACTG
