[The description below was written by a language model from this plasmid's Addgene catalogue record.]
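Description:
III-CTTC is a bacterial cloning plasmid built on the commercial pCRII-TOPO backbone (about 4 kb without insert), into which a 426 bp synthetic fragment was introduced by TOPO cloning. It is a high-copy plasmid propagated in E. coli, and it carries both ampicillin and kanamycin resistance, so either or both drugs can be used for selection. No feature table is provided, so backbone elements beyond these markers are not itemised. The listed sequencing primers, T7 on the 5′ side and M13 reverse on the 3′ side, show that these standard priming sites flank the insertion site and can be used to verify the insert.

The record gives the insert only as "III-CTTC", of synthetic origin, and does not describe its contents. The associated publication describes a TALEN genome-editing system for generating human stem cell-based disease models. In that context, the name and size are consistent with a pre-assembled block of four TALE repeat modules, each roughly 100 bp, recognising the bases C, T, T and C. The "III" would then mark the block's position in a hierarchical assembly of a full TALE DNA-binding array. This interpretation is an inference from the name, insert length and publication, not something the record states. The plasmid has no stated promoter, tag or reporter associated with the insert and is not an expression construct. It appears to serve as a storage and amplification vector for a library component that would be combined with other such modules to build custom TALENs for targeted editing.
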