Addgene plasmid #43600: III-CTTC
Depositing lab: Chad Cowan & Kiran Musunuru. Depositing organization: Harvard University. Publication: A TALEN Genome-Editing System for Generating Human Stem Cell-Based Disease Models. Ding Q, Lee YK, Schaefer EA, Peters DT, Veres A, Kim K, Kuperwasser N, Motola DL, Meissner TB, Hendriks WT, Trevisan M, Gupta RM, Moisan A, Banks E, Friesen M, Schinzel RT, Xia F, Tang A, Xia Y, Figueroa E, Wann A, Ahfeldt T, Daheron L, Zhang F, Rubin LL, Peng LF, Chung RT, Musunuru K, Cowan CA. Cell Stem Cell. 2012 Dec 12. pii: S1934-5909(12)00645-5. doi: 10.1016/j.stem.2012.11.011. PubMed 23246482.
Backbone
  Vector backbone: pCRII-TOPO
  Backbone manufacturer: Invitrogen
  Backbone size w/o insert (bp): 3973
  Vector type: Bacterial Cloning
Growth in bacteria
  Bacterial resistance: Ampicillin and Kanamycin, 100 & 50 μg/mL
  Growth temperature: 37°C
  Growth strain: Top10
  Copy number: High Copy
Gene/Insert
  Gene/Insert name: III-CTTC
  Species: Synthetic
  Insert size (bp): 426
  Cloning method: TOPO Cloning
  Sequencing primers: 5′ T7; 3′ M13-rev
Terms and licenses: Academic/Nonprofit Terms; Industry Terms: Not Available to Industry
How to cite: III-CTTC was a gift from Chad Cowan & Kiran Musunuru (Addgene plasmid # 43600 ; http://n2t.net/addgene:43600 ; RRID:Addgene_43600)
